Addgene plasmid #235942: pME_Cp_0_6_009_rbcL_3'Hom_Cr
Purpose: 3' Homology rbcL in the M2 position used for genome integration at the rbcL locus
Depositing lab: Tobias Erb. Depositing organization: Max Planck Institute for Terrestrial Microbiology. Publication: A modular high-throughput approach for advancing synthetic biology in the chloroplast of Chlamydomonas. Inckemann RM, Chotel T, Burgis M, Brinkmann CK, Andreas L, Baumann J, Sharma P, Klose M, Barrett J, Ries F, Paczia N, Glatter T, Mackinder LCM, Willmund F, Erb TJ. Nat Plants. 2025 Nov;11(11):2332-2349. doi: 10.1038/s41477-025-02126-2. Epub 2025 Nov 3. PubMed 41184475.
Backbone
  Vector backbone: pME_Cp_UAV_GFP
  Backbone size w/o insert (bp): 2101
  Vector type: Synthetic Biology
Growth in bacteria
  Bacterial resistance: Chloramphenicol, 25 μg/mL
  Growth temperature: 37°C
  Growth strain: DH5alpha
  Copy number: High Copy
Gene/Insert
  Gene/Insert name: rbcL 3'Homology
  Species: Chlamydomonas reinhardtii
  Insert size (bp): 928
  Cloning method: Restriction Enzyme; 5′ cloning site BsaI (destroyed during cloning); 3′ cloning site BsaI (destroyed during cloning)
  Sequencing primers: 5′ CGTATCACGAGGCAGAATTTC; 3′ CCTGCATAACGCGAAGTAATC
Terms and licenses: Academic/Nonprofit Terms; Industry Terms: Not Available to Industry
Depositor comments: Please visit https://doi.org/10.1101/2024.05.08.593163 for bioRxiv preprint.
How to cite: pME_Cp_0_6_009_rbcL_3'Hom_Cr was a gift from Tobias Erb (Addgene plasmid # 235942 ; http://n2t.net/addgene:235942 ; RRID:Addgene_235942)
