[The description below was written by a language model from this plasmid's Addgene catalogue record and pLannotate feature annotations shown in this document.]
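Description:
pME_Cp_0_6_009_rbcL_3'Hom_Cr is a small (about 3.0 kb) part-storage plasmid from a modular cloning toolkit for engineering the Chlamydomonas reinhardtii chloroplast. It is built on the pME_Cp_UAV_GFP acceptor backbone, a roughly 2.1 kb synthetic-biology vector. It is propagated in E. coli through a high-copy ColE1/pUC-type origin and selected with chloramphenicol through a cat gene driven by its native promoter. The insert site is insulated by bacterial transcription terminators (lambda t0, a his operon terminator and a further putative terminator). It is also bracketed by BioBrick prefix and suffix sequences. The backbone name suggests a GFP dropout cassette that is replaced when a part is cloned in, but no GFP feature remains in the sequenced plasmid.

The payload is a 928 bp stretch of C. reinhardtii chloroplast DNA described as the 3' homology arm for the rbcL locus. It was inserted by BsaI-based cloning, which destroyed the original sites. Automated annotation of this region detects no expression cassette. It finds only fragments of neighbouring plastome reading frames, a partial atpA coding sequence and part of a predicted open reading frame (YCX6), which fits genomic flanking sequence rather than a functional gene. The part carries no promoter, reporter or chloroplast selection marker of its own. It occupies the "M2" position of the toolkit's assembly standard. There it is meant to be combined with a matching 5' homology arm and intervening transcription units, so that the assembled construct integrates by homologous recombination at the rbcL locus of the chloroplast genome.
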