Features (pLannotate 1.2.2; 10 found; start..end, strand, type, name):
    351..445     +  terminator     lambda t0 terminator: transcription terminator from phage lambda
    628..1216    +  rep_origin     ori: high-copy-number ColE1/pMB1/pBR322/pUC origin of replication
   1411..1468    -  terminator     his operon terminator: This putative transcriptin terminator from the E. coli his operon has a 2-bp deletion introduced during synthesis. Its efficiency has not been determined.
   1469..1488    -  misc_feature   BioBrick suffix: universal suffix for all parts
   1523..1792    -  CDS            atpA (fragment): ATPA_CHLRE - Experimental evidence at protein level: Swiss-Prot protein existence level 1. The alpha chain is a regulatory subunit. From Chlamydomonas reinhardtii (Chlamydomonas smithii).
   1965..2048    -  CDS            YCX6_CHLRE (fragment): Protein predicted: Swiss-Prot protein existence level 4. From Chlamydomonas reinhardtii (Chlamydomonas smithii).
   2449..2470    -  misc_feature   BioBrick prefix: BioBrick prefix for parts that do not start with "ATG"
   2473..2516    +  terminator     bacterial terminator: putative bacterial transcription terminator
   2602..2699    +  promoter       cat promoter: promoter of the E. coli cat gene encoding chloramphenicol acetyltransferase
   2700..327     +  CDS            cat (across the origin): CAT_ECOLX - Experimental evidence at protein level: Swiss-Prot protein existence level 1. This enzyme is an effector of chloramphenicol resistance in bacteria. From Escherichia coli. This protein is used as a marker in many commonly used cloning vectors, such as pACYC184.
>Addgene plasmid #235942 | pME_Cp_0_6_009_rbcL_3'Hom_Cr | addgene full sequence | sequence record 471513 | Addgene NGS Result
GACGATTTCCGGCAGTTTCTACACATATATTCGCAAGATGTGGCGTGTTACGGTGAAAACCTGGCCTATT
TCCCTAAAGGGTTTATTGAGAATATGTTTTTCGTATCAGCCAATCCCTGGGTGAGTTTCACCAGTTTTGA
TTTAAACGTGGCCAATATGGACAACTTCTTCGCCCCCGTTTTCACCATGGGCAAATATTATACGCAAGGC
GACAAGGTGCTGATGCCGCTGGCGATTCAGGTTCATCATGCCGTTTGTGATGGCTTCCATGTCGGCAGAA
TGCTTAATGAATTACAACAGTACTGCGACGAGTGGCAGGGCGGGGCGTAATTTGATATCGAGCTCGCTTG
GACTCCTGTTGATAGATCCAGTAATGACCTCAGAACTCCATCTGGATTTGTTCAGAACGCTCGGTTGCCG
CCGGGCGTTTTTTATTGGTGAGAATCCAAGCCTCGAGCTGTCAGACCAAGTTTACTCATATATACTTTAG
ATTGATTTAAAACTTCATTTTTAATTTAAAAGGATCTAGGTGAAGATCCTTTTTGATAATCTCATGACCA
AAATCCCTTAACGTGAGTTTTCGTTCCACTGAGCGTCAGACCCCGTAGAAAAGATCAAAGGATCTTCTTG
AGATCCTTTTTTTCTGCGCGTAATCTGCTGCTTGCAAACAAAAAAACCACCGCTACCAGCGGTGGTTTGT
TTGCCGGATCAAGAGCTACCAACTCTTTTTCCGAAGGTAACTGGCTTCAGCAGAGCGCAGATACCAAATA
CTGTTCTTCTAGTGTAGCCGTAGTTAGGCCACCACTTCAAGAACTCTGTAGCACCGCCTACATACCTCGC
TCTGCTAATCCTGTTACCAGTGGCTGCTGCCAGTGGCGATAAGTCGTGTCTTACCGGGTTGGACTCAAGA
CGATAGTTACCGGATAAGGCGCAGCGGTCGGGCTGAACGGGGGGTTCGTGCACACAGCCCAGCTTGGAGC
GAACGACCTACACCGAACTGAGATACCTACAGCGTGAGCTATGAGAAAGCGCCACGCTTCCCGAAGGGAG
AAAGGCGGACAGGTATCCGGTAAGCGGCAGGGTCGGAACAGGAGAGCGCACGAGGGAGCTTCCAGGGGGA
AACGCCTGGTATCTTTATAGTCCTGTCGGGTTTCGCCACCTCTGACTTGAGCGTCGATTTTTGTGATGCT
CGTCAGGGGGGCGGAGCCTGTGGAAAAACGCCAGCAACGCGGCCTTTTTACGGTTCCTGGCCTTTTGCTG
GCCTTTTGCTCACATGTTCTTTCCTGCGTTATCCCCTGATTCTGTGGATAACCGTATTACCGCCTTTGAG
TGAGCTGATACCGCTCGCCGCAGCCGAACGACCGAGCGCAGCGAGTCAGTGAGCGAGGAAGCCTGCATAA
CGCGAAGTAATCTTTTCGGTTTTAAAGAAAAAGGGCAGGGTGGTGACACCTTGCCCTTTTTTGCCGGACT
GCAGCGGCCGCTACTAGTCGCGATGAGTGGTCTCAGTCTCGTCTCTGTCTCAACGAACACGGCTACCTTC
AGTAATTTTTAAACCATCACCTAATAATACCGCACCTACGTTGTTTGCTTCTAAGTTAAGTGCAATACCT
AAAGTACCATCTTCGAATTCAAGTAATTCACCTGACATTGCTTTTTCTAAACCATAAATACGAGCAATAC
CGTCACCTACTTGGAAAACGATACCGAAATCTACCATTTTCACTTCTGGAGTGTATTGTTCAATTAAATC
TTTAATAAGATTACTAAGTTCTTCTGGAGTACGCATTGCCATAAAAAAGAAAAAATAAATAAAAGATTAA
AAAAGTTTATTTTTAAAATCTTTCTCGAGAATTTTAAATAAGTTTAAAATTCAACAAAAATAGTGAGTGG
TAAGATCACTTGTTAACAAAAGTAATGGTTCACCCTTGTCATATTTAAATACTAAAATTCATTTGCCCGA
AGAGGACAAATTTATTTATTGCATTAAAATCCCTAAGTTTACTTGCCCGTAAGGGGAAGGGGGGGACGTC
CACAGGCGTCGTAAGCAACTAAAGTTTATGACGCCGATTGCTTTGTTAGGAAAATATAAATATCCCATAA
GAAAAGGTCCTTTAAAGGTTTTATGGACTAAATAAAAAAGATAGCATAAGCATTAAAATCATGCAAATTA
AAAAAAAGGTAAATGTATTTATAAAAAGGTAAATGTATTTATATAGTATTTATATTATAGCATAATAATA
AATATATTTATAAATTGATTGTTCTTAGAGCTAAAAGAGAAGAACAATGGGTTTATAGGTATTTTGAGAT
CCAGTTATAAAAATGACTTTTGACGTTTATGGTATATAAACACTGCCTCTAATAAAGTCTACTATATTGG
AGAGGAGTGAACAGTGGCCTCGCTTATCCCCTGACAGGAATATACATGGAGCGCGAGACCACTCATCGCT
CTAGAAGCGGCCGCGAATTCCAGAAATCATCCTTAGCGAAAGCTAAGGATTTTTTTTATCTGAAATTCTG
CCTCGTGATACGCCTATTTTTATAGGTTAATGTCATGATAATAATGGTTTCTTAGACGTCAGGTGGCACT
CGAGTTGATCGGGCACGTAAGAGGTTCCAACTTTCACCATAATGAAATAAGATCACTACCGGGCGTATTT
TTTGAGTTATCGAGATTTTCAGGAGCTAAGGAAGCTAAAATGGAGAAAAAAATCACTGGATATACCACCG
TTGATATATCCCAATGGCATCGTAAAGAACATTTTGAGGCATTTCAGTCAGTTGCTCAATGTACCTATAA
CCAGACCGTTCAGCTGGATATTACGGCCTTTTTAAAGACCGTAAAGAAAAATAAGCACAAGTTTTATCCG
GCCTTTATTCACATTCTTGCCCGCCTGATGAATGCTCATCCGGAATTTCGTATGGCAATGAAAGACGGTG
AGCTGGTGATATGGGATAGTGTTCACCCTTGTTACACCGTTTTCCATGAGCAAACTGAAACGTTTTCATC
ACTCTGGAGTGAATACCAC
